Addgene plasmid #189793: PonA-BI-Gl-WT-18xPP7-WT-24xMS2 (Switch)
Purpose: Express wild-type beta-globin genes bi-directionally under ponasteron A inducible promoter in mammalian cells
Depositing lab: Robert Singer. Depositing organization: Albert Einstein College of Medicine. Publication: Cellular variability of nonsense-mediated mRNA decay. Sato H, Singer RH. Nat Commun. 2021 Dec 10;12(1):7203. doi: 10.1038/s41467-021-27423-0. PubMed 34893608.
Backbone
  Vector backbone: PonA
  Vector type: Mammalian Expression
  Selectable markers: Hygromycin
Growth in bacteria
  Bacterial resistance: Ampicillin, 100 μg/mL
  Growth temperature: 37°C
  Growth strain: DH5alpha
  Copy number: Unknown
Gene/Insert
  Gene/Insert name: beta-globin (alt name: HBB)
  Species: H. sapiens (human), M. musculus (mouse)
  Entrez Gene: Hbb
  Promoter: Ponasterone A inducible
  Cloning method: Gibson Cloning
  Sequencing primers: 5′ GAAGAACTCAGACACCATATGCC; 3′ ATATCGTCGACAAGCTTATCG
Terms and licenses: Academic/Nonprofit Terms; Industry Terms: Not Available to Industry
How to cite: PonA-BI-Gl-WT-18xPP7-WT-24xMS2 (Switch) was a gift from Robert Singer (Addgene plasmid # 189793 ; http://n2t.net/addgene:189793 ; RRID:Addgene_189793)
