[The description below was written by a language model from this plasmid's Addgene catalogue record and pLannotate feature annotations shown in this document.]
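Description:
PonA-BI-Gl-WT-18xPP7-WT-24xMS2 (Switch) is a 9,750-nt mammalian expression plasmid built on the PonA backbone. It carries two wild-type beta-globin (HBB) reporter genes arranged divergently under ponasterone A-inducible control. It is propagated in E. coli through a high-copy ColE1/pUC-type origin and an ampicillin resistance gene (bla) with its own promoter. The catalogue lists hygromycin as the mammalian selectable marker, but no hygromycin cassette appears in the automated feature table, so its location is not documented there.

The annotation shows two mirror-image transcription units. On each strand, a Drosophila hsp70 minimal promoter is followed by three separated blocks of HBB coding sequence, which is consistent with an intron-containing globin gene. The primate species attached to these blocks are nearest database matches, not the true source, which the record gives as human and mouse. Each unit ends in a short SV40 large T antigen fragment and an SV40 polyadenylation signal. The hsp70 minimal promoters are typical of ecdysone-responsive systems, in which ponasterone A activates a co-expressed ecdysone receptor. The response elements themselves are not annotated and presumably lie in the unannotated stretch between the two promoters.

According to the name, one gene carries 18 PP7 stem-loops and the other 24 MS2 stem-loops. These arrays are also unannotated, but the gaps between the last globin block and the SV40 elements could accommodate them. "Switch" suggests the tags are swapped relative to a sibling construct, though the record does not explain the term. Such arrays bind fluorescent coat proteins, so the two transcripts can be told apart at the single-molecule level. With both genes wild-type, the plasmid plausibly serves as a control in the associated study of cell-to-cell variability in nonsense-mediated mRNA decay.
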