Features (pLannotate 1.2.2; 15 found; start..end, strand, type, name):
   1672..1910    +  promoter       hsp70 promoter: Drosophila melanogaster hsp70Bb promoter
   1959..2054    +  CDS            HBB (fragment): HBB_HUMAN - Experimental evidence at protein level: Swiss-Prot protein existence level 1. [Spinorphin]: functions as an endogenous inhibitor of enkephalin-degrading enzymes such as DPP3, and as a selective antagonist of the P2RX3 receptor which is involved in pain signaling, these properties implicate it as a regulator of pain and inflammation. From Homo sapiens (Human).
   2086..2418    +  CDS            HBB (fragment): HBB_HAPGR - Experimental evidence at protein level: Swiss-Prot protein existence level 1. Involved in oxygen transport from the lung to the various peripheral tissues. From Hapalemur griseus (Gray gentle lemur) (Eastern lesser bamboo lemur).
   3061..3183    +  CDS            HBB: HBB_COLGU - Experimental evidence at transcript level: Swiss-Prot protein existence level 2. Involved in oxygen transport from the lung to the various peripheral tissues. From Colobus guereza (Mantled guereza) (Eastern black-and-white colobus monkey).
   4522..4605    +  CDS            large T antigen (fragment): large T antigen from SV40 (simian virus 40)
   4628..4709    +  polyA_signal   SV40 poly(A) signal: SV40 polyadenylation signal
   4891..5479    -  rep_origin     ori: high-copy-number ColE1/pMB1/pBR322/pUC origin of replication
   5650..6510    -  CDS            AmpR: β-lactamase; bla; confers resistance to ampicillin, carbenicillin, and related antibiotics
   6511..6615    -  promoter       AmpR promoter: bla
   6648..6729    -  polyA_signal   SV40 poly(A) signal: SV40 polyadenylation signal
   6752..6836    -  CDS            large T antigen (fragment): large T antigen from SV40 (simian virus 40)
   8066..8188    -  CDS            HBB: HBB_COLGU - Experimental evidence at transcript level: Swiss-Prot protein existence level 2. Involved in oxygen transport from the lung to the various peripheral tissues. From Colobus guereza (Mantled guereza) (Eastern black-and-white colobus monkey).
   8831..9163    -  CDS            HBB (fragment): HBB_HAPGR - Experimental evidence at protein level: Swiss-Prot protein existence level 1. Involved in oxygen transport from the lung to the various peripheral tissues. From Hapalemur griseus (Gray gentle lemur) (Eastern lesser bamboo lemur).
   9195..9290    -  CDS            HBB (fragment): HBB_HUMAN - Experimental evidence at protein level: Swiss-Prot protein existence level 1. [Spinorphin]: functions as an endogenous inhibitor of enkephalin-degrading enzymes such as DPP3, and as a selective antagonist of the P2RX3 receptor which is involved in pain signaling, these properties implicate it as a regulator of pain and inflammation. From Homo sapiens (Human).
   9349..9587    -  promoter       hsp70 promoter: Drosophila melanogaster hsp70Bb promoter
>Addgene plasmid #189793 | PonA-BI-Gl-WT-18xPP7-WT-24xMS2 (Switch) | addgene full sequence | sequence record 381386 | Addgene NGS Result
AAGAGAACAATGCACTTGTCCATCGAGCTAACGAGAACAATGCACTTAGCGGTATCGAGAACAATGCACT
TAATATGCGGCCGAGATCCGTACTCCGACCCGGGTACTGAGCTTTCAGCAAGAGAACAATGCACTTGTCC
ATCGAGCTTTCAGCAAGAGAACAATGCACTTGTCCATCGAGCTTTCAGCAAGAGAACAATGCACTTGTCC
ATCGAGCTAACGAGAACAATGCACTTAGCGGTATCGAGAACAATGCACTTAATATGCGGCCGAGATCCGT
ACTCCGACCCGGGTACTGAGCTTTCAGCAAGAGAACAATGCACTTGTCCATCGAGCTTTCAGCAAGAGAA
CAATGCACTTGTCCATCGAGCTTTCAGCAAGAGAACAATGCACTTGTCCATCGAGCTAACGAGAACAATG
CACTTAGCGGTATCGAGAACAATGCACTTAATATGCGGCCGAGATCCGTACTCCGACCCGGGTACTGAGC
TTTCAGCAAGAGAACAATGCACTTGTCCATCGAGCTTTCAGCAAGAGAACAATGCACTTGTCCATCGAGC
TTTCAGCAAGAGAACAATGCACTTGTCCATCGAGCTAACGAGAACAATGCACTTAGCGGTATCGAGAACA
ATGCACTTAATATGCGGCCGAGATCCGTACTCCGACCCGGGTACTGAGCTTTCAGCAAGAGAACAATGCA
CTTGTCCATCGAGCTTTCAGCAAGAGAACAATGCACTTGTCCATCGAGCTTTCAGCAAGAGAACAATGCA
CTTGTCCATCGAGCTAACGAGAACAATGCACTTAGCGGTATCGAGAACAATGCACTTAATATGCGGCCGA
GATCCGTACTCCGACCCGGGTACTGAGCTTTCAGCAAGAGAACAATGCACTTGTCCATCGAGCTTTCAGC
AAGAGAACAATGCACTTGTCCATCGAGCTTTCAGCAAGAGAACAATGCACTTGTCCATCGAGCTAACGAG
AACAATGCACTTAGCGGTATCGAGAACAATGCACTTAATATGCGGCCGAGATCCGTACTCCGACCCGGGT
ACTGAGCTTTCAGCAAGAGAACAATGCACTTGTCCATCGAGCTTTCAGCAAGAGAACAATGCACTTGTCC
ATCGAGCTTTCAGCAAGAGAACAATGCACTTGTCCATCGAGCTAACGAGAACAATGCACTTAGCGGTATC
GAGAACAATGCACTTAATATGCGGCCGAGATCCGTACTCCGACCCGGGTACTGAGCTTTCAGCAAGAGAA
CAATGCACTTGTCCATCGAGCTTTCAGCAAGAGAACAATGCACTTGTCCATCGAGCTTTCAGCAAGAGAA
CAATGCACTTGTCCATCGAGCTAACGAGAACAATGCACTTAGCGGTATCGAGAACAATGCACTTAATATG
CGGCCGAGATCCGTACTCCGACCCGGGTACTGAGCTTTCAGCAAGAGAACAATGCACTTGTCCATCGAGC
TTTCAGCAAGAGAACAATGCACTTGTCCATCGAGCTTTCAGCAAGAGAACAATGCACTTGTCCATCGAGC
TAACGAGAACAATGCACTTAGCGGTATCGAGAACAATGCACTTAATATGCGGCCGAGATCTGAATTACTG
CCCCGCCCCTAGCGATTAGCCCCGGCCCCGCATAGCTCCGCCCCGGGAGTACCCTCGACCGCCGGAGTAT
AAATAGAGGCGCTTCGTCTACGGAGCGACAATTCAATTCAAACAAGCAAAGTGAACACGTCGCTAAGCGA
AAGCTAAGCAAATAAACAAGCGCAGCTGAACAAGCTAAACAATCTGCAGTAAAGTGCAAGTTAAAGTGAA
TCAATTAAAAGTAACCAGCAACCAAGTAAATCAACTGCAACTACTGAAATCTGCCAAGAAGTAATTATTG
AATACAAGAAGACAACTCTGAATACTTTCAAAAGTTACCGAGAAAGAAGAACTCAGACACCATATGCCAT
GGTGCACCTGACTCCTGAGGAGAAGTCTGCCGTTACTGCCCTGTGGGGCAAGGTGAACGTGGATGAAGTT
GGTGGTGAGGCCCTGGGCAGGTTGGTATCAAGGTTACAAGACAGGTTTAAGGAGACCAATAGAAACTGGG
CATGTGGAGACAGAGAAGACTCTTGGGTTTCTGATAGGCACTGACTCTCTCTGCCTATTGGTCTATTTTC
CCACCCTTAGGCTGCTGGTGGTCTACCCTTGGACCCAGAGGTTCTTTGAGTCCTTTGGGGATCTGTCCAC
TCCTGATGCTGTTATGGGCAACCCTAAGGTGAAGGCTCATGGCAAGAAAGTGCTCGGTGCCTTTAGTGAT
GGCCTGGCTCACCTGGACAACCTCAAGGGCACCTTTGCCACACTGAGTGAGCTGCACTGTGACAAGCTGC
ACGTGGATCCTGAGAACTTCAGGGTGAGTCTGATGGGCACCTCCTGGGTTTCCTTCCCCTGGCTATTCTG
CTCAACCTTCCTATCAGAAAAAAAGGGGAAGCGATTCTAGGGAGCAGTCTCCATGACTGTGTGTGGAGTG
TTGACAAGAGTTCGGATATTTTATTCTCTACTCAGAATTGCTGCTCCCCCTCACTCTGTTCTGTGTTGTC
ATTTCCTCTTTCTTTGGTAAGCTTTTAATTTCCAGTTGCATTTTACTAAATTAATTAAGCTGGTTATTTA
CTTCCCATCCTGATATCAGCTTCCCCTCCTCCTTTCCTCCCAGTCCTTCTCTCTCTCCTCTCTCTTTCTC
TAATCCTTTCCTTTCCCTCAGTTCATTTCTTCTTCTTTGATCTACGTTTGTTTGTCTTTTTAAATATTGC
CTTGTAACTTGCTCAGAGGACAAGGAAGATATGTCCCTGTTTCTTCTCATAGCTCTCAAGAATAGTAGCA
TAATTGGCTTTTATGCCAGGGTGACAGGGGAAGAATATATTTTACATATAAATTCTGTTTGACATAGGAT
TCTTATAATAATTTGTCAGTAGTTTAAGGTTGCAAACAAATGTCTTTGTAAATAAGCCTGCAGTATCTGG
TATTTTTGCTCTACAGTTATGTTGATGGTTCTTCCATATTCCCACAGCTCCTGGGCAATATGATCGTGAT
TGTGCTGGGCCACCACCTGGGCAAGGATTTCACCCCCGCTGCACAGGCTGCCTTCCAGAAGGTGGTGGCT
GGAGTGGCCACTGCCTTGGCTCACAAGTACCACTAAACCCACGCGTGCTAGATCCCAATACCGGTAACCT
ACAAACGGGTGGAGGATCACCCCACCCGACACTTCACAATCAAGGGGTACAATACACAAGGGTGGAGGAA
CACCCCACCCTCCAGACACATTACACAGAAATCCAATCAAACAGAAGCACCATCAGGGCTTCTGCTACCA
AATTTATCTCAAAAAACTACAACAAGGAATCACCATCAGGGATTCCCTGTGCAATATACGTCAAACGAGG
GCCACGACGGGAGGACGATCACGCCTCCCGAATATCGGCATGTCTGGCTTTCGAATTCAGTGCGTGGAGC
ATCAGCCCACGCAGCCAATCAGAGTCGAATACAAGTCGACTTTCGCGAAGAGCATCAGCCTTCGCGCCAT
TCTTACACAAACCACACTCTCCCCTACAGGAACAGCATCAGCGTTCCTGCCCAGTACCCAACTCAAGAAA
ATTTATGTCCCCATGCAGCATCAGCGCATGGGCCCCAAGAATACATCCCCAACAAAATCACATCCGAGCA
CCAACAGGGCTCGGAGTGTTGTTTCTTGTCCAACTGGACAAACCCTCCATGGACCATCAGGCCATGGACT
CTCACCAACAAGACAAAAACTACTCTTCTCGAAGCAGCATCAGCGCTTCGAAACACTCGAGCATACATTG
TGCCTATTTCTTGGGTGGACGATCACGCCACCCATGCTCTCACGAATTTCAAAACACGGACAAGGACGAG
CACCACCAGGGCTCGTCGTTCCACGTCCAATACGATTACTTACCTTTCGGGATCACGATCACGGATCCCG
CAGCTACATCACTTCCACTCAGGACATTCAAGCATGCACGATCACGGCATGCTCCACAAGTCTCAACCAC
AGAAACTACCAAATGGGTTCAGCACCAGCGAACCCACTCCTACCTCAAACCTCTTCCCACAAAACTGGCA
AGCAGGATCACCGCTTGCCCATTCCAACATACCAAATCAAAAACAATTACTGGTACAGCATCAGCGTACC
AGCCCACATCTCTCACTACTATCAAAAACCAAACCGTTCAGCAACAGCGAACGGTACACACGGAAAAATC
AACTGGTTTACAAATACGAAAGACGATCACGCTTTCGTCCAGCGCAAACTATTACGAAAAACATCCGACG
GGAAGAGCAACAGCCTTCCCGCGGCGGAAAACCTCACAAAAACACGACAAACGGATGCACGAACACGGCA
TCCGCCGACAACCCACAAACTTACAACCAGGCAAACGGTGCAGGATCACCGCACCGTACATCAAACACCT
CAGATCTCATATCGATAAGCTTGTCGACGATATCTCCAGAGGATCATAATCAGCCATACCACATTTGTAG
AGGTTTTACTTGCTTTAAAAAACCTCCCACACCTCCCCCTGAACCTGAAACATAAAATGAATGCAATTGT
TGTTGTTAACTTGTTTATTGCAGCTTATAATGGTTACAAATAAAGCAATAGCATCACAAATTTCACAAAT
AAAGCATTTTTTTCACTGCCCCGAGCTTCCTCGCTCACTGACTCGCTGCGCTCGGTCGTTCGGCTGCGGC
GAGCGGTATCAGCTCACTCAAAGGCGGTAATACGGTTATCCACAGAATCAGGGGATAACGCAGGAAAGAA
CATGTGAGCAAAAGGCCAGCAAAAGGCCAGGAACCGTAAAAAGGCCGCGTTGCTGGCGTTTTTCCATAGG
CTCCGCCCCCCTGACGAGCATCACAAAAATCGACGCTCAAGTCAGAGGTGGCGAAACCCGACAGGACTAT
AAAGATACCAGGCGTTTCCCCCTGGAAGCTCCCTCGTGCGCTCTCCTGTTCCGACCCTGCCGCTTACCGG
ATACCTGTCCGCCTTTCTCCCTTCGGGAAGCGTGGCGCTTTCTCATAGCTCACGCTGTAGGTATCTCAGT
TCGGTGTAGGTCGTTCGCTCCAAGCTGGGCTGTGTGCACGAACCCCCCGTTCAGCCCGACCGCTGCGCCT
TATCCGGTAACTATCGTCTTGAGTCCAACCCGGTAAGACACGACTTATCGCCACTGGCAGCAGCCACTGG
TAACAGGATTAGCAGAGCGAGGTATGTAGGCGGTGCTACAGAGTTCTTGAAGTGGTGGCCTAACTACGGC
TACACTAGAAGAACAGTATTTGGTATCTGCGCTCTGCTGAAGCCAGTTACCTTCGGAAAAAGAGTTGGTA
GCTCTTGATCCGGCAAACAAACCACCGCTGGTAGCGGTGGTTTTTTTGTTTGCAAGCAGCAGATTACGCG
CAGAAAAAAAGGATCTCAAGAAGATCCTTTGATCTTTTCTACGGGGTCTGACGCTCAGTGGAACGAAAAC
TCACGTTAAGGGATTTTGGTCATGAGATTATCAAAAAGGATCTTCACCTAGATCCTTTTAAATTAAAAAT
GAAGTTTTAAATCAATCTAAAGTATATATGAGTAAACTTGGTCTGACAGTTACCAATGCTTAATCAGTGA
GGCACCTATCTCAGCGATCTGTCTATTTCGTTCATCCATAGTTGCCTGACTCCCCGTCGTGTAGATAACT
ACGATACGGGAGGGCTTACCATCTGGCCCCAGTGCTGCAATGATACCGCGAGACCCACGCTCACCGGCTC
CAGATTTATCAGCAATAAACCAGCCAGCCGGAAGGGCCGAGCGCAGAAGTGGTCCTGCAACTTTATCCGC
CTCCATCCAGTCTATTAATTGTTGCCGGGAAGCTAGAGTAAGTAGTTCGCCAGTTAATAGTTTGCGCAAC
GTTGTTGCCATTGCTACAGGCATCGTGGTGTCACGCTCGTCGTTTGGTATGGCTTCATTCAGCTCCGGTT
CCCAACGATCAAGGCGAGTTACATGATCCCCCATGTTGTGCAAAAAAGCGGTTAGCTCCTTCGGTCCTCC
GATCGTTGTCAGAAGTAAGTTGGCCGCAGTGTTATCACTCATGGTTATGGCAGCACTGCATAATTCTCTT
ACTGTCATGCCATCCGTAAGATGCTTTTCTGTGACTGGTGAGTACTCAACCAAGTCATTCTGAGAATAGT
GTATGCGGCGACCGAGTTGCTCTTGCCCGGCGTCAACACGGGATAATACCGCGCCACATAGCAGAACTTT
AAAAGTGCTCATCATTGGAAAACGTTCTTCGGGGCGAAAACTCTCAAGGATCTTACCGCTGTTGAGATCC
AGTTCGATGTAACCCACTCGTGCACCCAACTGATCTTCAGCATCTTTTACTTTCACCAGCGTTTCTGGGT
GAGCAAAAACAGGAAGGCAAAATGCCGCAAAAAAGGGAATAAGGGCGACACGGAAATGTTGAATACTCAT
ACTCTTCCTTTTTCAATATTATTGAAGCATTTATCAGGGTTATTGTCTCATGAGCGGATACATATTTGAA
TGTATTTAGAAAAATAAACAAATAGGGGTTCCGCGCACATTTCCCCGAAAAGTGCCACCTGACGTCGGCA
GTGAAAAAAATGCTTTATTTGTGAAATTTGTGATGCTATTGCTTTATTTGTAACCATTATAAGCTGCAAT
AAACAAGTTAACAACAACAATTGCATTCATTTTATGTTTCAGGTTCAGGGGGAGGTGTGGGAGGTTTTTT
AAAGCAAGTAAAACCTCTACAAATGTGGTATGGCTGATTATGATCACTAGTTTGTATCTCTGATGGACGC
AGGTCGCCATATCGACTCTGCGTTGAAGAGTAAGAAGTATTCACAATAGGAACGAGTAGTAGGGGTCGCG
CCATATCGCTGACCCTTTGATGATAGTCTCTCAGCACTTCGAGGCATGCTGTGGCTACCCAGCGAGCCCA
TATGCTCTGCTGGGATGAATGATGGATGTCACTTCCAGCCTGATGTAGTCGGAGGGAGCGAGGCCATATC
CTCTGCTCCTTTGATTGGAGAAGATCAGGTCCACTGTAATGACAGTGGAGCCAGCGAGCCCATATGCTCT
GCTGGCTTGAAGATTGGACAGTGACAGCACATCTGAAGATGCTGAGGCACCGAGGCCATATCCTCTGGTG
CCGATAGACTGCAGCCTCATAACCCAATATCGAGAATACATAATAGAGATCTGCTCTCGCGGACCCATAT
GTCCTGCGAGATATCGAACAATTTTGTACTTGCGTGTATTCTCGACAAATACCGACGACCCCATACGGTC
TGTCGGGATACATAACAGTTGTAAATATATGGACAGGGACAGGGAATCCAGCCACCCCATACGGTGTGCT
GGTAAGTAGTCGCGGGTACACAAACTGATTTTTGTACATAACCGGAGCCTCCCCATATGGAGTGCTCCTC
CGTAACTGCGCACAGAGCATAATACTGGTTGTATGATTGGCCTCGGAGCCATATCTCCTGAGGCACGCGT
TCCCAAATCTTTTGGGTATGTATATACAGACACAACCCAGGAGCCCATACGCTCTCTGGGACCAGATACA
AGATAGTAAAGGTTCTTGGTCGACGATATAAGGACGGAGGCCATACCCTCTCGTCCGATGTATATACATT
GCCACGACATTTGGGAACAGTCGGAAGCCGACGAGGCCATATCCTCTGTCGGCGTATCCCAGTAATAAGC
GCTGAGCGCGGTACAGGTACAGACGGACGAGGCCATACCCTCTGTCCGTGTACAAAAAGGCTTGGTAATA
GCCGCGACATTCTTTTTCGGGAGCGACCCCATATGGTCTGCTCCCATACCCTGACCTTCGATGACTGTCT
GATATGTATACATAGCGGAGGGACCCATATGTCCTCTCCGCGGAGGTTTTGTCGAGAAACTGGCTTTGTA
CAAAATTGGCTCTCGGCGAGCCATATCTCGTCCGAGAAATAAAAGAAGAAGTGGATCCCATACCGGTTAC
CCGGTACCGGGTTTAGTGGTACTTGTGAGCCAGGGCAGTGGCCACTCCAGCCACCACCTTCTGGAAGGCA
GCCTGTGCAGCGGGGGTGAAATCCTTGCCCAGGTGGTGGCCCAGCACAATCACGATCATATTGCCCAGGA
GCTGTGGGAATATGGAAGAACCATCAACATAACTGTAGAGCAAAAATACCAGATACTGCAGGCTTATTTA
CAAAGACATTTGTTTGCAACCTTAAACTACTGACAAATTATTATAAGAATCCTATGTCAAACAGAATTTA
TATGTAAAATATATTCTTCCCCTGTCACCCTGGCATAAAAGCCAATTATGCTACTATTCTTGAGAGCTAT
GAGAAGAAACAGGGACATATCTTCCTTGTCCTCTGAGCAAGTTACAAGGCAATATTTAAAAAGACAAACA
AACGTAGATCAAAGAAGAAGAAATGAACTGAGGGAAAGGAAAGGATTAGAGAAAGAGAGAGGAGAGAGAG
AAGGACTGGGAGGAAAGGAGGAGGGGAAGCTGATATCAGGATGGGAAGTAAATAACCAGCTTAATTAATT
TAGTAAAATGCAACTGGAAATTAAAAGCTTACCAAAGAAAGAGGAAATGACAACACAGAACAGAGTGAGG
GGGAGCAGCAATTCTGAGTAGAGAATAAAATATCCGAACTCTTGTCAACACTCCACACACAGTCATGGAG
ACTGCTCCCTAGAATCGCTTCCCCTTTTTTTCTGATAGGAAGGTTGAGCAGAATAGCCAGGGGAAGGAAA
CCCAGGAGGTGCCCATCAGACTCACCCTGAAGTTCTCAGGATCCACGTGCAGCTTGTCACAGTGCAGCTC
ACTCAGTGTGGCAAAGGTGCCCTTGAGGTTGTCCAGGTGAGCCAGGCCATCACTAAAGGCACCGAGCACT
TTCTTGCCATGAGCCTTCACCTTAGGGTTGCCCATAACAGCATCAGGAGTGGACAGATCCCCAAAGGACT
CAAAGAACCTCTGGGTCCAAGGGTAGACCACCAGCAGCCTAAGGGTGGGAAAATAGACCAATAGGCAGAG
AGAGTCAGTGCCTATCAGAAACCCAAGAGTCTTCTCTGTCTCCACATGCCCAGTTTCTATTGGTCTCCTT
AAACCTGTCTTGTAACCTTGATACCAACCTGCCCAGGGCCTCACCACCAACTTCATCCACGTTCACCTTG
CCCCACAGGGCAGTAACGGCAGACTTCTCCTCAGGAGTCAGGTGCACCATGAATTCACCGGTGAGCTCGT
GTCTGAGTTCTTCTTTCTCGGTAACTTTTGAAAGTATTCAGAGTTGTCTTCTTGTATTCAATAATTACTT
CTTGGCAGATTTCAGTAGTTGCAGTTGATTTACTTGGTTGCTGGTTACTTTTAATTGATTCACTTTAACT
TGCACTTTACTGCAGATTGTTTAGCTTGTTCAGCTGCGCTTGTTTATTTGCTTAGCTTTCGCTTAGCGAC
GTGTTCACTTTGCTTGTTTGAATTGAATTGTCGCTCCGTAGACGAAGCGCCTCTATTTATACTCCGGCGG
TCGAGGGTACTCCCGGGGCGGAGCTATGCGGGGCCGGGGCTAATCGCTAGGGGCGGGGCAGTACTCCGAC
CCGGGTACTGAGCTTTCAGCAAGAGAACAATGCACTTGTCCATCGAGCTTTCAGCAAGAGAACAATGCAC
TTGTCCATCGAGCTTTCAGC
